>Addgene plasmid #16979 | XP11 Goosecoid | addgene partial sequence | sequence record 22841 | SP6 5'-ATTTAGGTGACACTATAG-3'
CGCTCAACTTTGGCAGATCCCACTTCATGGTACTGCTGGGGCATTCAGCTATCCCAATGTGCAAGTCTTT
AGTCTTATTCCAGAGGAACCAATCAACTGTCAGAGTCCAGGTCACTTTTAGCCTGCTCGTCCCTTTTCTC
TGCAGAGTTTTTTGAGGATTTATTCCACTTTTGGGCATTTTCTGATTCTTCTGATGAAGATCTTTTCTGC
CTCCTCCATTTTGCTCTTCGATTTTTGAACCAAACCTCTACTTTTTCCTCTCTGAGATGAACCCTCCTTG
CCAGCTGTTCTCTGGTGCCCACATCTGGGTACTTGGTTTCTTGGAAGAGATTTTCCAGTGCTTCCAGTTG
TTCATCGGTGAAGATGGTCCTGTGCCTCCTCTTCCTCCTGCAGTGCAGCTGGTTAAGCAACTGCAGCTCA
GTCCTGGACAAAGTGCCAACATTCATGTAAGGGAGCATCTGGTGAGGCACTGGTGGAATCAGCACAGACC
CTGCACCATCGTATGCTGTAGCTGAGGGTACACACGAGCACTGCTGCGTCCCCAGAGCTTGAACTGCTCC
ACAACACGAGGGGCCCACGGGCGTCTGTAAATGCAACTGTCCATAGTAGTAGTTATTGTATCCCAGCCTA
GATCCATTCACTCCTTGGAGAGCAGAAGTTGGGGCCACAGTCCGGTTATAAAATCCGCTGTAATCTGCGG
GGCCATAGAGAGACTCCCCCAGACTGGAGAAGAGCAACGGCCCATTCTGGGGGAGCAGCAGCGACTCCTT
GCAGCGAGGTCTGGCAGCCAAATGTTAT
