[The description below was written by a language model from this plasmid's Addgene catalogue record.]
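Description:
XP11 Goosecoid carries the coding region of the Xenopus laevis homeobox gene goosecoid (gsc-a, also called Xgsc), an insert of about 850 bp, in the SP64T backbone of roughly 3 kb. The catalogue lists it as a bacterial expression vector, but SP64T is best known as an in vitro transcription vector. It has an SP6 phage promoter upstream of a cloning site that, in the standard SP64T design, is flanked by Xenopus β-globin untranslated sequences and a poly(A) tract, which help synthetic transcripts remain stable and be translated efficiently after injection into oocytes or embryos. No feature table accompanies the record, so these flanking elements are inferred from the named backbone and are not documented for this clone. The plasmid is maintained in E. coli at high copy number under ampicillin selection.

The goosecoid coding region was generated by PCR and inserted at a site recorded as BglII/BamHI on both ends. Because the two ends are compatible, the fragment could ligate in either direction, and the depositor notes describe both sense and antisense isolates. The record does not say clearly which orientation the distributed plasmid represents, so this should be checked before use. According to the comments, the template is linearised with EcoRI and transcribed with SP6 polymerase. A sense clone would yield goosecoid mRNA suitable for overexpression by microinjection in Xenopus embryos. An antisense clone would give complementary RNA, of the kind typically used as a hybridisation probe or control. The record itself does not spell out these applications.
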