Addgene plasmid #16979: XP11 Goosecoid
Depositing lab: Randall Moon. Depositing organization: University of Washington.
Backbone
  Vector backbone: SP64T
  Backbone size w/o insert (bp): 3000
  Vector type: Bacterial Expression
Growth in bacteria
  Bacterial resistance: Ampicillin, 100 μg/mL
  Growth temperature: 37°C
  Growth strain: DH5alpha
  Copy number: High Copy
Gene/Insert
  Gene/Insert name: Goosecoid
  Species: X. laevis (frog)
  Insert size (bp): 850
  Entrez Gene: gsc-a (a.k.a. Xgsc, goosecoid)
  Cloning method: Restriction Enzyme; 5′ cloning site BglII/BamHI (not destroyed); 3′ cloning site BglII/BamHI (not destroyed)
  Sequencing primers: 5′ na; 3′ SP6
Terms and licenses: Academic/Nonprofit Terms; Industry Terms: Not Available to Industry
Depositor comments: Insert: coding region of Xenopus goosecoid in SP64T in sense (#9) & antisense (#2) orientation. Transcription: linearize with EcoR1 and transcribe with SP6. Plasmid History: Constructed by Jan Christian by PCR. Goosecoid cloned and characterized by lab of E. DeRobertis, UCLA.
How to cite: XP11 Goosecoid was a gift from Randall Moon (Addgene plasmid # 16979 ; http://n2t.net/addgene:16979 ; RRID:Addgene_16979)
